>Addgene plasmid #11005 | pRS314-hUD | depositor full sequence | sequence record 6839 | Author sequence
TCGCGCGTTTCGGTGATGACGGTGAAAACCTCTGACACATGCAGCTCCCGGAGACGGTCACAGCTTGTCT
GTAAGCGGATGCCGGGAGCAGACAAGCCCGTCAGGGCGCGTCAGCGGGTGTTGGCGGGTGTCGGGGCTGG
CTTAACTATGCGGCATCAGAGCAGATTGTACTGAGAGTGCACCATAAACGACATTACTATATATATAATA
TAGGAAGCATTTAATAGACAGCATCGTAATATATGTGTACTTTGCAGTTATGACGCCAGATGGCAGTAGT
GGAAGATATTCTTTATTGAAAAATAGCTTGTCACCTTACGTACAATCTTGATCCGGAGCTTTTCTTTTTT
TGCCGATTAAGAATTAATTCGGTCGAAAAAAGAAAAGGAGAGGGCCAAGAGGGAGGGCATTGGTGACTAT
TGAGCACGTGAGTATACGTGATTAAGCACACAAAGGCAGCTTGGAGTATGTCTGTTATTAATTTCACAGG
TAGTTCTGGTCCATTGGTGAAAGTTTGCGGCTTGCAGAGCACAGAGGCCGCAGAATGTGCTCTAGATTCC
GATGCTGACTTGCTGGGTATTATATGTGTGCCCAATAGAAAGAGAACAATTGACCCGGTTATTGCAAGGA
AAATTTCAAGTCTTGTAAAAGCATATAAAAATAGTTCAGGCACTCCGAAATACTTGGTTGGCGTGTTTCG
TAATCAACCTAAGGAGGATGTTTTGGCTCTGGTCAATGATTACGGCATTGATATCGTCCAACTGCATGGA
GATGAGTCGTGGCAAGAATACCAAGAGTTCCTCGGTTTGCCAGTTATTAAAAGACTCGTATTTCCAAAAG
ACTGCAACATACTACTCAGTGCAGCTTCACAGAAACCTCATTCGTTTATTCCCTTGTTTGATTCAGAAGC
AGGTGGGACAGGTGAACTTTTGGATTGGAACTCGATTTCTGACTGGGTTGGAAGGCAAGAGAGCCCCGAA
AGCTTACATTTTATGTTAGCTGGTGGACTGACGCCAGAAAATGTTGGTGATGCGCTTAGATTAAATGGCG
TTATTGGTGTTGATGTAAGCGGAGGTGTGGAGACAAATGGTGTAAAAGACTCTAACAAAATAGCAAATTT
CGTCAAAAATGCTAAGAAATAGGTTATTACTGAGTAGTATTTATTTAAGTATTGTTTGTGCACTTGCCTG
CGGTGTGAAATACCGCACAGATGCGTAAGGAGAAAATACCGCATCAGGAAATTGTAAACGTTAATATTTT
GTTAAAATTCGCGTTAAATTTTTGTTAAATCAGCTCATTTTTTAACCAATAGGCCGAAATCGGCAAAATC
CCTTATAAATCAAAAGAATAGACCGAGATAGGGT
[37 nt withheld, positions 1365-1401]
AAAGAACGTGGACTCCAACGTCAAAGG
[49 nt withheld, positions 1429-1477]
T
[91 nt withheld, positions 1479-1569]
G
[124 nt withheld, positions 1571-1694]
CGCGCCATTCGCCATTCAGGCTGCGCAACTGTTGGGAAGGGCGATCGGTGCGGGCCTCTTCGCTATTACG
CCAGCTGGCGAAGGGGGGATGTGCTGCAAGGCGATTAAGTTGGGTAACGCCAGGGTTTTCCCAGTCACGA
CGTTGTAAAACGACGGCCAGTGAATTGTAATACGACTCACTATAGGGCGAATTGGAGCTCGCCCGGGGAG
CCTCTAGTACACTCTATATTTTTTTATGCCTCGGTAATGATTTTCATTTTTTTTTTTCCACCTAGCGGAT
GACTCTTTTTTTTTCTTAGCGATTGGCATTATCACATAATGAATTATACATTATATAAAGTAATGTGATT
TCTTCGAAGAATATACTAAAAAATGAGCAGGCAAGATAAACGAAGGCAAAGATGACAGAGCAGAAAGCCC
TAGTAAAGCGTATTACAAATGAAACCAAGATTCAGATTGCGATCTCTTTAAAGGGTGGTCCCCTAGCGAT
AGAGCACTCGATCTTCCCAGAAAAAGAGGCAGAAGCAGTAGCAGAACAGGCCACACAATCGCAAGTGATT
AACGTCCACACAGGTATAGGGTTTCTGGACCATATGATACATGCTCTGGCCAAGCATTCCGGCTGGTCGC
TAATCGTTGAGTGCATTGGTGACTTACACATAGACGACCATCACACCACTGAAGACTGCGGGATTGCTCT
CGGTCAAGCTTTTAAAGAGGCCCTAGGGGCCGTGCGTGGAGTAAAAAGGTTTGGATCAGGATTTGCGCCT
TTGGATGAGGCACTTTCCAGAGCGGTGGTAGATCTTTCGAACAGGCCGTACGCAGTTGTCGAACTTGGTT
TGCAAAGGGAGAAAGTAGGAGATCTCTCTTGCGAGATGATCCCGCATTTTCTTGAAAGCTTTGCAGAGGC
TAGCAGAATTACCCTCCACGTTGATTGTCTGCGAGGCAAGAATGATCATCACCGTAGTGAGAGTGCGTTC
AAGGCTCTTGCGGTTGCCATAAGAGAAGCCACCTCGCCCAATGGGTGGCGGCCGACGCGCTGGGCTACGT
CTTGCTGGCGTTCGCGACGCGAGGCTGGATGGCCTTCCCCATTATGATTCTTCTCGCTTCCGGCGGCATC
GGGATGCCCGCGTTGCAGGCCATGCTGTCCAGGCAGGTAGATGACGACCATCAGGGACAGCTTCAAGGAT
CGCTCGCGGCTCTTACCAGCCTAACTTCGATCACTGGACCGCTGATCGTCACGGCGATTTATGCCGCCTC
GGCGAGCACATGGAACGGGTTGGCATGGATTGTAGGCGCCGCCCTATACCTTGTCTGCCTCCCCGCGTTG
CGTCGCGGTGCATGGAGCCGGGCCACCTCGACCTGAATGGAAGCCGGCGGCACCTCGCTAACGGATTCAC
CACTCCAAGAATTGGAGCCAATCAATTCTTGCGGAGAACTGTGAATGCGCAAACCAACCCTTGGCAGAAC
ATATCCATCGCGTCCGCCATCTCCAGCAGCCGCACGCGGCGCATCGGGGGGGGGGTTTCAATTCAATTCA
TCATTTTTTTTTTATTCTTTTTTTTGATTTCGGTTTCTTTGAAATTTTTTTGATTCGGTAATCTCCGAAC
AGAAGGAAGAACGAAGGAAGGAGCACAGACTTAGATTGGTATATATACGCATATGTAGTGTTGAAGAAAC
ATGAAATTGCCCAGTATTCTTAACCCAACTGCACAGAACAAAAACCTGCAGGAAACGAAGATAAATCATG
TCGAAAGCTACATATAAGGAACGTGCTGCTACTCATCCTAGTCCTGTTGCTGCCAAGCTATTTAATATCA
TGCACGAAAAGCAAACAAACTTGTGTGCTTCATTGGATGTTCGTACCACCAAGGAATTACTGGAGTTAGT
TGAAGCATTAGGTCCCAAAATTTGTTTACTAAAAACACATGTGGATATCTTGACTGATTTTTCCATGGAG
GGCACAGTTAAGCCGCTAAAGGCATTATCCGCCAAGTACAATTTTTTACTCTTCGAAGACAGAAAATTTG
CTGACATTGGTAATACAGTCAAATTGCAGTACTCTGCGGGTGTATACAGAATAGCAGAATGGGCAGACAT
TACGAATGCACACGGTGTGGTGGGCCCAGGTATTGTTAGCGGTTTGAAGCAGGCGGCAGAAGAAGTAACA
AAGGAACCTAGAGGCCTTTTGATGTTAGCAGAATTGTCATGCAAGGGCTCCCTATCTACTGGAGAATATA
CTAAGGGTACTGTTGACATTGCGAAGAGCGACAAAGATTTTGTTATCGGCTTTATTGCTCAAAGAGACAT
GGGTGGAAGAGATGAAGGTTACGATTGGTTGATTATGACACCCGGTGTGGGTTTAGATGACAAGGGAGAC
GCATTGGGTCAACAGTATAGAACCGTGGATGATGTGGTCTCTACAGGATCTGACATTATTATTGTTGGAA
GAGGACTATTTGCAAAGGGAAGGGATGCTAAGGTAGAGGGTGAACGTTACAGAAAAGCAGGCTGGGAAGC
ATATTTGAGAAGATGCGGCCAGCAAAACTAAAAAACTGTATTATAAGTAAATGCATGTATACTAAACTCA
CAAATTAGAGCTTCAATTTAATTATATCAGTTATTACCCCTAGTGGATCCCCCGGGCTGCAGGAATTCCT
GGACCATATGATACATGCTCTGGCCAAGCATTCCGGCTGGTCGCTAATCGTTGAGTGCATTGGTGACTTA
CACATAGACGACCATCACACCACTGAAGACTGCGGGATTGCTCTCGGTCAAGCTTTTAAAGAGGCCCTAG
GGGCCGTGCGTGGAGTAAAAAGGTTTGGATCAGGATTTGCGCCTTTGGATGAGGCACTTTCCAGAGCGGT
GGTAGATCTTTCGAACAGGCCGTACGCAGTTGTCGAACTTGGTTTGCAAAGGGAGAAAGTAGGAGATCTC
TCTTGCGAGATGATCCCGCATTTTCTTGAAAGCTTTGCAGAGGCTAGCAGAATTACCCTCCACGTTGATT
GTCTGCGAGGCAAGAATGATCATCACCGTAGTGAGAGTGCGTTCAAGGCTCTTGCGGTTGCCATAAGAGA
AGCCACCTCGCCCAATGGTACCAACGATGTTCCCTCCACCAAAGGTGTTCTTATGTAGTGACACCGATTA
TTTAAAGCTGCAGCATACGATATATATACATGTGTATATATGTATACCTATGAATGTCAGTAAGTATGTA
TACGAACAGTATGATACTGAAGATGACAAGGTAATGCATCATTCTATACGTGTCATTCTGAACGAGGCGC
GCTTTCCTTTTTTCTTTTTGCTTTTTCTTTTTTTTTCTCTTGAACTCGAGGGGGGGCCCGGTACCCAGCT
TTTGTTCCCTTTAGTGAGGGTTAATTCCGAGCTTGGCGTAATCATGGTCATAGCTGTTTCCTGTGTGAAA
TTGTTATCCGCTCACAATTCCACACAACATAGGAGCCGGAAGCATAAAGTGTAAAGCCTGGGGTGCCTAA
TGAGTGAGGTAACTCACATTAATTGCGTTGCGCTCACTGCCCGCTTTCCAGTCGGGAAACCTGTCGTGCC
AGCTGCATTAATGAATCGGCCAACGCGCGGGGAGAGGCGGTTTGCGTATTGGGCGCTCTTCCGCTTCCTC
GCTCACTGACTCGCTGCGCTCGGTCGTTCGGCTGCGGCGAGCGGTATCAGCTCACTCAAAGGCGGTAATA
CGGTTATCCACAGAATCAGGGGATAACGCAGGAAAGAACATGTGAGCAAAAGGCCAGCAAAAGGCCAGGA
ACCGTAAAAAGGCCGCGTTGCTGGCGTTTTTCCATAGGCTCGGCCCCCCTGACGAGCATCACAAAAATCG
ACGCTCAAGTCAGAGGTGGCGAAACCCGACAGGACTATAAAGATACCAGGCGTTCCCCCCTGGAAGCTCC
CTCGTGCGCTCTCCTGTTCCGACCCTGCCGCTTACCGGATACCTGTCCGCCTTTCTCCCTTCGGGAAGCG
TGGCGCTTTCTCAATGCTCACGCTGTAGGTATCTCAGTTCGGTGTAGGTCGTTCGCTCCAAGCTGGGCTG
TGTGCACGAACCCCCCGTTCAGCCCGACCGCTGCGCCTTATCCGGTAACTATCGTCTTGAGTCCAACCCG
GTAAGACACGACTTATCGCCACTGGCAGCAGCCACTGGTAACAGGATTAGCAGAGCGAGGTATGTAGGCG
GTGCTACAGAGTTCTTGAAGTGGTGGCCTAACTACGGCTACACTAGAAGGACAGTATTTGGTATCTGCGC
TCTGCTGAAGCCAGTTACCTTCGGAAAAAGAGTTGGTAGCTCTTGATCCGGCAAACAAACCACCGCTGGT
AGCGGTGGTTTTTTTGTTTGCAAGCAGCAGATTACGCGCAGAAAAAAAGGATCTCAAGAAGATCCTTTGA
TCTTTTCTACGGGGTCTGACGCTCAGTGGAACGAAAACTCACGTTAAGGGATTTTGGTCATGAGATTATC
AAAAAGGATCTTCACCTAGATCCTTTTAAATTAAAAATGAAGTTTTAAATCAATCTAAAGTATATATGAG
TAAACTTGGTCTGACAGTTACCAATGCTTAATCAGTGAGGCACCTATCTCAGCGATCTGTCTATTTCGTT
CATCCATAGTTGCCTGACTGCCCGTCGTGTAGATAACTACGATACGGGAGGGCTTACCATCTGGCCCCAG
TGCTGCAATGATACCGCGAGACCCACGCTCACCGGCTCCAGATTTATCAGCAATAAACCAGCCAGCCGGA
AGGGCCGAGCGCAGAAGTGGTCCTGCAACTTTATCCGCCTCCATCCAGTCTATTAATTGTTGCCGGGAAG
CTAGAGTAAGTAGTTCGCCAGTTAATAGTTTGCGCAACGTTGTTGCCATTGCTACAGGCATCGTGGTGTC
ACGCTCGTCGTTTGGTATGGCTTCATTCAGCTCCGGTTCCCAACGATCAAGGCGAGTTACATGATCCCCC
ATGTTGTGAAAAAAAGCGGTTAGCTCCTTCGGTCCTCCGATCGTTGTCAGAAGTAAGTTGGCCGCAGTGT
TATCACTCATGGTTATGGCAGCACTGCATAATTCTCTTACTGTCATGCCATCCGTAAGATGCTTTTCTGT
GACTGGTGAGTACTCAACCAAGTCATTCTGAGAATAGTGTATGCGGCGACCGAGTTGCTCTTGCCCGGCG
TCAATACGGGATAATACCGCGCCACATAGCAGAACTTTAAAAGTGCTCATCATTGGAAAACGTTCTTCGG
GGCGAAAACTCTCAAGGATCTTACCGCTGTTGAGATCCAGTTCGATGTAACCCACTCGTGCACCCAACTG
ATCTTCAGCATCTTTTACTTTCACCAGCGTTTCTGGGTGAGCAAAAACAGGAAGGCAAAATGCCGCAAAA
AAGGGAATAAGGGCGACACGGAAATGTTGAATACTCATACTCTTCCTTTTTCAATATTATTGAAGCATTT
ATCAGGGTTATTGTCTCATGAGCGGATACATATTTGAATGTATTTAGAAAAATAAACAAATAGGGGTTCC
GCGCACATTTCCCCGAAAAGTGCCACCTGGGTCCTTTTCATCACGTGCTATAAAAATAATTATAATTTAA
ATTTTTTAATATAAATATATAAATTAAAAATAGAAAGTAAAAAAAGAAATTAAAGAAAAAATAGTTTTTG
TTTTCCGAAGATGTAAAAGACTCTAGGGGGATCGCCAACAAATACTACCTTTTATCTTGCTCTTCCTGCT
CTCAGGTATTAATGCCGAATTGTTTCATCTTGTCTGTGTAGAAGACCACACACGAAAATCCTGTGATTTT
ACATTTTACTTATCGTTAATCGAATGTATATCTATTTAATCTGCTTTTCTTGTCTAATAAATATATATGT
AAAGTACGCTTTTTGTTGAAATTTTTTAAACCTTTGTTTATTTTTTTTTCTTCATTCCGTAACTCTTCTA
CCTTCTTTATTTACTTTCTAAAATCCAAATACAAAACATAAAAATAAATAAACACAGAGTAAATTCCCAA
ATTATTCCATCATTAAAAGATACGAGGCGCGTGTAAGTTACAGGCAAGCGATCCGTCCTAAGAAACCATT
ATTATCATGACATTAACCTATAAAAATAGGCGTATCACGAGGCCCTTTCGTC
Features (pLannotate 1.2.2; 25 found; start..end, strand, type, name):
    137..186     +  misc_feature   bom (fragment): basis of mobility region from pBR322
    187..467     +  promoter       TRP1 promoter: S. cerevisiae TRP1
    468..1142    +  CDS            TRP1: phosphoribosylanthranilate isomerase, required for tryptophan biosynthesis; S. cerevisiae TRP1; yeast auxotrophic marker
   1189..1238    +  misc_feature   bom (fragment): basis of mobility region from pBR322
   1239..1694    -  rep_origin     f1 ori (sequence partly withheld): f1 bacteriophage origin of replication; arrow indicates direction of (+) strand synthesis
   1702..1859    -  CDS            lacZα (fragment): LacZα fragment of β-galactosidase; lacZ fragment
   1862..1880    +  promoter       T7 promoter: promoter for bacteriophage T7 RNA polymerase
   1908..2095    +  promoter       HIS3 promoter: S. cerevisiae HIS3
   2096..2718    +  CDS            HIS3 (fragment): imidazoleglycerol-phosphate dehydratase, required for histidine biosynthesis; S. cerevisiae HIS3; yeast auxotrophic marker
   2720..3060    +  CDS            TcR (fragment): tetracycline efflux protein; tet; confers resistance to tetracycline
   3226..3441    +  promoter       URA3 promoter: S. cerevisiae URA3
   3442..4245    +  CDS            URA3: orotidine-5'-phosphate decarboxylase, required for uracil biosynthesis; S. cerevisiae URA3; yeast auxotrophic marker, counterselectable with 5-fluoroorotic acid (5-FOA)
   4324..4352    +  misc_feature   MCS (fragment): pBluescript multiple cloning site
   4353..4832    +  CDS            HIS3 (fragment): imidazoleglycerol-phosphate dehydratase, required for histidine biosynthesis; S. cerevisiae HIS3; yeast auxotrophic marker
   5029..5049    +  misc_feature   MCS (fragment): pBluescript multiple cloning site
   5062..5080    -  promoter       T3 promoter: promoter for bacteriophage T3 RNA polymerase
   5125..5141    -  protein_bind   lac operator: The lac repressor binds to the lac operator to inhibit transcription in E. coli. This inhibition can be relieved by adding lactose or isopropyl-β-D-thiogalactopyranoside (IPTG). lac repressor encoded by lacI
   5149..5179    -  promoter       lac promoter: promoter for the E. coli lac operon
   5194..5215    -  protein_bind   CAP binding site: CAP binding activates transcription in the presence of cAMP. E. coli catabolite activator protein
   5228..5320    -  CDS            lacI (fragment): lac repressor; lacI; The lac repressor binds to the lac operator to inhibit transcription in E. coli. This inhibition can be relieved by adding lactose or isopropyl-β-D-thiogalactopyranoside (IPTG).
   5503..6091    -  rep_origin     ori: high-copy-number ColE1/pMB1/pBR322/pUC origin of replication
   6262..7122    -  CDS            AmpR: β-lactamase; bla; confers resistance to ampicillin, carbenicillin, and related antibiotics
   7123..7227    -  promoter       AmpR promoter: bla
   7264..7767    +  misc_feature   CEN/ARS: S. cerevisiae CEN6 centromere fused to an autonomously replicating sequence
   7836..35      +  CDS            rop (fragment) (across the origin): Rop protein, which maintains plasmids at low copy number; rop
