[The description below was written by a language model from this plasmid's Addgene catalogue record and pLannotate feature annotations shown in this document.]
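Description:
pRS314-hUD is a yeast–E. coli shuttle plasmid built on the centromeric pRS314 backbone that carries a direct-repeat recombination reporter for Saccharomyces cerevisiae. In bacteria it replicates from a high-copy ColE1/pUC-type origin and is selected with ampicillin through the β-lactamase gene. An f1 origin and remnants of the pBluescript lacZα/polylinker region, flanked by T7 and T3 promoters, are also present. In yeast the CEN6/ARS element maintains the plasmid as a stable, low-copy episome, and the TRP1 gene with its own promoter provides selection in trp1 strains.

The roughly 3 kb hUD insert, cloned between SacI and XhoI, consists of two truncated HIS3 alleles in the same orientation flanking a complete URA3 gene. The upstream repeat carries the HIS3 promoter and the open reading frame from the start codon to an internal KpnI site, so it lacks the 3′ end. The downstream repeat runs from an internal NdeI site to the end of the gene, so it lacks the promoter and 5′ coding region. Neither copy is functional alone, but they share about 430 nt of internal HIS3 sequence, and recombination within this overlap reconstitutes an intact HIS3 gene that can be scored as histidine prototrophy. The feature table also shows a fragment of the tetracycline resistance gene between the first repeat and URA3, presumably spacer DNA carried over from subcloning.

Because the repeats are direct, deletion-type events would be expected to remove the intervening URA3, which is counterselectable with 5-FOA, although the record does not describe this use. The depositor notes that this plasmid and a companion inverted-repeat version (hUI) both tested positive for recombination, which suits them to measuring recombination frequencies in yeast.
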