Addgene plasmid #11005: pRS314-hUD
Depositing lab: Francisco Malagon. Depositing organization: National Cancer Institute (NCI).
Backbone
  Vector backbone: pRS314
  Backbone size w/o insert (bp): 4783
  Vector type: Bacterial Expression, Yeast Expression
Growth in bacteria
  Bacterial resistance: Ampicillin, 100 μg/mL
  Growth temperature: 37°C
  Growth strain: DH5alpha
  Copy number: High Copy
Gene/Insert
  Gene/Insert name: hUD recombination system (alt name: his3.3'D::URA3::his3.5'D)
  Species: S. cerevisiae (budding yeast)
  Insert size (bp): 3047
  Mutation: Direct repeat recombination system. Recombination reconstitutes a functional HIS3 gene
  Cloning method: Restriction Enzyme; 5′ cloning site SacI (not destroyed); 3′ cloning site XhoI (not destroyed)
  Sequencing primers: 5′ T7; 3′ T3
Terms and licenses: Academic/Nonprofit Terms; Industry Terms: Not Available to Industry
Depositor comments: The repeats of HIS3 in this plasmid contain truncations of the HIS3 gene. The first repeat is a 3' end truncation that contains the promoter and the ORF from the ATG to the internal KpnI site (used for subcloning). The second repeat is a 5' truncation that contains from the internal NdeI site (used for subcloning) to the end of the gene. Recombination of the common DNA sequence between these repeats (approx. 430 nt internal to the HIS3 ORF) reconstitutes a functional gene. Both plasmids, containing the repeats in direct orientation (hUD) or inverted orientation (hUI), have been tested for recombination with positive result.
How to cite: pRS314-hUD was a gift from Francisco Malagon (Addgene plasmid # 11005 ; http://n2t.net/addgene:11005 ; RRID:Addgene_11005)
