>Addgene plasmid #11005 | pRS314-hUD | addgene partial sequence | sequence record 17966 | 11005 with T3
AAAAAGCAAAAAGAAAAAAGGAAAGCGCGCCTCGTTCAGAATGACACGTATAGAATGATGCATTACCTTG
TCATCTTCAGTATCATACTGTTCGTATACATACTTACTGACATTCATAGGTATACATATATACACATGTA
TATATATCGTATGCTGCAGCTTTAAATAATCGGTGTCACTACATAAGAACACCTTTGGTGGAGGGAACAT
CGTTGGTACCATTGGGCGAGGTGGCTTCTCTTATGGCAACCGCAAGAGCCTTGAACGCACTCTCACTACG
GTGATGATCATTCTTGCCTCGCAGACAATCAACGTGGAGGGTAATTCTGCTAGCCTCTGCAAAGCTTTCA
AGAAAATGCGGGATCATCTCGCAAGAGAGATCTCCTACTTTCTCCCTTTGCAAACCAAGTTCGACAACTG
CGTACGGCCTGTTCGAAAGATCTACCACCGCTCTGGAAAGTGCCTCATCCAAAGGCGCAAATCCTGATCC
AAACCTTTTTACTCCACGCACGGCCCCTAGGGCCTCTTTAAAAGCTTGACCGAGAGCAATCCCGCAGTCT
TCAGTGGTGTGATGGTCGTCTATGTGTAAGTCACCAATGCACTCAACGATTAGCGACCAGCCGGAATGCT
TGGCCAGAGCATGTATCATATGGTCCAGGAATTCCTGCAGCCCGGGGGATCCACTAGGGGTAATAACTGA
TATAATTAAATTGAAGCTCTAATTTGTGAGTTTAGTATACATGCATTTACTTATAATACAGTTTTTTAGT
TTTGCTGGCCGCATCTTCTCAAATATGCTTCCCAGCCTGCTTTTCTGTAACGTTCACCC
