>Addgene plasmid #11005 | pRS314-hUD | addgene partial sequence | sequence record 17967 | 11005 with T7
TCTAGTACACTCTTGGAGCCTCTAGTACACTCTATATTTTTTTATGCCTCGGTAATGATTTTCATTTTTT
TTTTTCCACCTAGCGGATGACTCTTTTTTTTTCTTAGCGATTGGCATTATCACATAATGAATTATACATT
ATATAAAGTAATGTGATTTCTTCGAAGAATATACTAAAAAATGAGCAGGCAAGATAAACGAAGGCAAAGA
TGACAGAGCAGAAAGCCCTAGTAAAGCGTATTACAAATGAAACCAAGATTCAGATTGCGATCTCTTTAAA
GGGTGGTCCCCTAGCGATAGAGCACTCGATCTTCCCAGAAAAAGAGGCAGAAGCAGTAGCAGAACAGGCC
ACACAATCGCAAGTGATTAACGTCCACACAGGTATAGGGTTTCTGGACCATATGATACATGCTCTGGCCA
AGCATTCCGGCTGGTCGCTAATCGTTGAGTGCATTGGTGACTTACACATAGACGACCATCACACCACTGA
AGACTGCGGGATTGCTCTCGGTCAAGCTTTTAAAGAGGCCCTAGGGGCCGTGCGTGGAGTAAAAAGGT
